Addgene plasmid #182363: miR-124
Purpose: Plasmid with 4x miR-124 target sites
Depositing lab: Mario Capecchi. Depositing organization: University of Utah.
Backbone
  Vector backbone: Custom
  Backbone manufacturer: Hyung-song Nam, Capecchi laboratory
  Vector type: Mammalian Expression, Cre/Lox, Synthetic Biology
  Selectable markers: Neomycin (select with G418)
Growth in bacteria
  Bacterial resistance: Ampicillin, 100 μg/mL
  Growth temperature: 30°C
  Growth strain: DH10B
  Copy number: High Copy
Gene/Insert
  Gene/Insert name: 4x miR-124 target sites
  Species: Synthetic
Resource information
  A portion of this plasmid was derived from a plasmid made by: CAG promoter is from pCAGGS obtained from BCCM/LMBP. Neo* is from Addgene plasmid #22687. bGH pA is from Neal Copeland. SV40 pA is from Clontech. 4x miR-124 target site sequence was synthesized from oligonucleotides.
Terms and licenses: Academic/Nonprofit Terms; Industry Terms: Not Available to Industry
Depositor comments: Four copies of miR-124 target sites (Åkerblom et al., 2012, https://doi.org/10.1523/JNEUROSCI.0558-12.2012) were cloned into “StLa” reporter plasmid (pCAG-loxP-pEM7-Neo*-bGHpA-3xSV40pA-loxP-tauLacZ-bGHpA from Nam and Benezra, 2009, https://doi.org/10.1016/j.stem.2009.08.017) without the tauLacZ insert and the Rosa26 homology arms. The 4x miR-124 target sequence can be released with BamHI and NotI. More information on the “StLa” reporter at (1) http://www.informatics.jax.org/allele/MGI:4366911 (2) https://figshare.com/ndownloader/files/38884434 (clicking this link will download a file)
How to cite: miR-124 was a gift from Mario Capecchi (Addgene plasmid # 182363 ; http://n2t.net/addgene:182363 ; RRID:Addgene_182363)
