[The description below was written by a language model from this plasmid's Addgene catalogue record and pLannotate feature annotations shown in this document.]
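Description:
miR-124 is a custom mammalian expression and Cre/lox plasmid that carries four synthetic copies of a miR-124 target site within a lox-stop-lox reporter framework. It is propagated in E. coli as a high-copy plasmid through a ColE1/pUC-type origin with ampicillin selection (AmpR). An f1 origin and remnants of a pBluescript-style backbone (lac promoter/operator, lacZα fragment, T7 promoter) are also annotated. The depositor describes it as derived from the "StLa" reporter, with the tauLacZ insert and the Rosa26 homology arms removed. The feature table still detects short fragments of both Rosa26 arms flanking the cassette, which appear to be residual sequence rather than functional targeting arms.

The payload is driven by the CAG promoter (CMV enhancer, chicken β-actin promoter and chimeric intron). Downstream, two same-orientation loxP sites enclose a stop cassette consisting of an EM7 bacterial promoter, a neomycin/kanamycin resistance gene (Neo*), a bGH poly(A) signal and three tandem SV40 poly(A) signals. This cassette allows G418 selection in mammalian cells and terminates transcription until Cre excises it. The 4x miR-124 target sites are not annotated as a feature, but they presumably lie in the unannotated interval between the second loxP site and the final bGH poly(A) signal, where tauLacZ sat in the parent.

Because no reporter coding sequence remains, the plasmid mainly serves as a source or intermediate. According to the record, the target-site block can be released with BamHI and NotI. Placed in a transgene's 3′ UTR, such sites would suppress expression in cells that contain miR-124, a microRNA abundant in neurons.
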