Features (pLannotate 1.2.2; 31 found; start..end, strand, type, name):
     24..128     +  promoter       AmpR promoter: bla
    129..989     +  CDS            AmpR: β-lactamase; bla; confers resistance to ampicillin, carbenicillin, and related antibiotics
   1160..1748    +  rep_origin     ori: high-copy-number ColE1/pMB1/pBR322/pUC origin of replication
   1931..2023    +  CDS            lacI (fragment): lac repressor; lacI; The lac repressor binds to the lac operator to inhibit transcription in E. coli. This inhibition can be relieved by adding lactose or isopropyl-β-D-thiogalactopyranoside (IPTG).
   2036..2057    +  protein_bind   CAP binding site: CAP binding activates transcription in the presence of cAMP. E. coli catabolite activator protein
   2072..2102    +  promoter       lac promoter: promoter for the E. coli lac operon
   2110..2126    +  protein_bind   lac operator: The lac repressor binds to the lac operator to inhibit transcription in E. coli. This inhibition can be relieved by adding lactose or isopropyl-β-D-thiogalactopyranoside (IPTG). lac repressor encoded by lacI
   2186..2411    -  misc_feature   Rosa26 right arm (fragment): right homology arm from intron 1 of the mouse Rosa26 gene (Soriano, 1999)
   2420..2799    +  enhancer       CMV enhancer: human cytomegalovirus immediate early enhancer
   2801..3078    +  promoter       chicken β-actin promoter: No description available
   3079..4095    +  intron         chimeric intron: chimera between introns from chicken β-actin and rabbit β-globin
   4150..4183    +  protein_bind   loxP: Cre-mediated recombination occurs in the 8-bp core sequence (GCATACAT). Cre recombinase
   4185..4232    +  promoter       EM7 promoter: synthetic bacterial promoter&nbsp
   4251..5054    +  CDS            NeoR/KanR: aminoglycoside phosphotransferase from Tn5; aph(3')-II (or nptII); confers resistance to neomycin, kanamycin, and G418 (Geneticin®)
   5104..5133    +  misc_feature   MCS (fragment): pBluescript multiple cloning site
   5153..5377    +  polyA_signal   bGH poly(A) signal: bovine growth hormone polyadenylation signal
   5381..5402    +  promoter       SV40 promoter (fragment): SV40 enhancer and early promoter
   5438..5520    +  CDS            large T antigen (fragment): large T antigen from SV40 (simian virus 40)
   5543..5664    +  polyA_signal   SV40 poly(A) signal: SV40 polyadenylation signal
   5671..5753    +  CDS            large T antigen (fragment): large T antigen from SV40 (simian virus 40)
   5776..5897    +  polyA_signal   SV40 poly(A) signal: SV40 polyadenylation signal
   5904..5986    +  CDS            large T antigen (fragment): large T antigen from SV40 (simian virus 40)
   6009..6130    +  polyA_signal   SV40 poly(A) signal: SV40 polyadenylation signal
   6136..6169    +  protein_bind   loxP: Cre-mediated recombination occurs in the 8-bp core sequence (GCATACAT). Cre recombinase
   6355..6579    +  polyA_signal   bGH poly(A) signal: bovine growth hormone polyadenylation signal
   6583..6604    +  promoter       SV40 promoter (fragment): SV40 enhancer and early promoter
   6639..6853    -  misc_feature   HA-L (fragment): left homology arm from intron 1 of the mouse Rosa26 gene (Soriano, 1999)
   6852..6872    +  misc_feature   MCS (fragment): pBluescript multiple cloning site
   6881..6899    -  promoter       T7 promoter: promoter for bacteriophage T7 RNA polymerase
   6902..7059    +  CDS            lacZα (fragment): LacZα fragment of β-galactosidase; lacZ fragment
   7091..7519    -  rep_origin     f1 ori (sequence partly withheld): f1 bacteriophage origin of replication; arrow indicates direction of (+) strand synthesis
>Addgene plasmid #182363 | miR-124 | addgene full sequence | sequence record 358192 | Addgene NGS Result
GTGGCACTTTTCGGGGAAATGTGCGCGGAACCCCTATTTGTTTATTTTTCTAAATACATTCAAATATGTA
TCCGCTCATGAGACAATAACCCTGATAAATGCTTCAATAATATTGAAAAAGGAAGAGTATGAGTATTCAA
CATTTCCGTGTCGCCCTTATTCCCTTTTTTGCGGCATTTTGCCTTCCTGTTTTTGCTCACCCAGAAACGC
TGGTGAAAGTAAAAGATGCTGAAGATCAGTTGGGTGCACGAGTGGGTTACATCGAACTGGATCTCAACAG
CGGTAAGATCCTTGAGAGTTTTCGCCCCGAAGAACGTTTTCCAATGATGAGCACTTTTAAAGTTCTGCTA
TGTGGCGCGGTATTATCCCGTATTGACGCCGGGCAAGAGCAACTCGGTCGCCGCATACACTATTCTCAGA
ATGACTTGGTTGAGTACTCACCAGTCACAGAAAAGCATCTTACGGATGGCATGACAGTAAGAGAATTATG
CAGTGCTGCCATAACCATGAGTGATAACACTGCGGCCAACTTACTTCTGACAACGATCGGAGGACCGAAG
GAGCTAACCGCTTTTTTGCACAACATGGGGGATCATGTAACTCGCCTTGATCGTTGGGAACCGGAGCTGA
ATGAAGCCATACCAAACGACGAGCGTGACACCACGATGCCTGTAGCAATGGCAACAACGTTGCGCAAACT
ATTAACTGGCGAACTACTTACTCTAGCTTCCCGGCAACAATTAATAGACTGGATGGAGGCGGATAAAGTT
GCAGGACCACTTCTGCGCTCGGCCCTTCCGGCTGGCTGGTTTATTGCTGATAAATCTGGAGCCGGTGAGC
GTGGGTCTCGCGGTATCATTGCAGCACTGGGGCCAGATGGTAAGCCCTCCCGTATCGTAGTTATCTACAC
GACGGGGAGTCAGGCAACTATGGATGAACGAAATAGACAGATCGCTGAGATAGGTGCCTCACTGATTAAG
CATTGGTAACTGTCAGACCAAGTTTACTCATATATACTTTAGATTGATTTAAAACTTCATTTTTAATTTA
AAAGGATCTAGGTGAAGATCCTTTTTGATAATCTCATGACCAAAATCCCTTAACGTGAGTTTTCGTTCCA
CTGAGCGTCAGACCCCGTAGAAAAGATCAAAGGATCTTCTTGAGATCCTTTTTTTCTGCGCGTAATCTGC
TGCTTGCAAACAAAAAAACCACCGCTACCAGCGGTGGTTTGTTTGCCGGATCAAGAGCTACCAACTCTTT
TTCCGAAGGTAACTGGCTTCAGCAGAGCGCAGATACCAAATACTGTTCTTCTAGTGTAGCCGTAGTTAGG
CCACCACTTCAAGAACTCTGTAGCACCGCCTACATACCTCGCTCTGCTAATCCTGTTACCAGTGGCTGCT
GCCAGTGGCGATAAGTCGTGTCTTACCGGGTTGGACTCAAGACGATAGTTACCGGATAAGGCGCAGCGGT
CGGGCTGAACGGGGGGTTCGTGCACACAGCCCAGCTTGGAGCGAACGACCTACACCGAACTGAGATACCT
ACAGCGTGAGCTATGAGAAAGCGCCACGCTTCCCGAAGGGAGAAAGGCGGACAGGTATCCGGTAAGCGGC
AGGGTCGGAACAGGAGAGCGCACGAGGGAGCTTCCAGGGGGAAACGCCTGGTATCTTTATAGTCCTGTCG
GGTTTCGCCACCTCTGACTTGAGCGTCGATTTTTGTGATGCTCGTCAGGGGGGCGGAGCCTATGGAAAAA
CGCCAGCAACGCGGCCTTTTTACGGTTCCTGGCCTTTTGCTGGCCTTTTGCTCACATGTTCTTTCCTGCG
TTATCCCCTGATTCTGTGGATAACCGTATTACCGCCTTTGAGTGAGCTGATACCGCTCGCCGCAGCCGAA
CGACCGAGCGCAGCGAGTCAGTGAGCGAGGAAGCGGAAGAGCGCCCAATACGCAAACCGCCTCTCCCCGC
GCGTTGGCCGATTCATTAATGCAGCTGGCACGACAGGTTTCCCGACTGGAAAGCGGGCAGTGAGCGCAAC
GCAATTAATGTGAGTTAGCTCACTCATTAGGCACCCCAGGCTTTACACTTTATGCTTCCGGCTCGTATGT
TGTGTGGAATTGTGAGCGGATAACAATTTCACACAGGAAACAGCTATGACCATGATTACGCCAAGCGCGC
AATTAAGTTTAAACCGGCGGATCACAAGCAATAATAACCTGTAGTTTTGCTGCATAAAACCCCAGATGAC
TACCTATCCTCCCATTTTCCTTATTTGCCCCTATTAAAAAACTTCCCGACAAAACCGAAAATCTGTGGGA
AGTCTTGTCCCTCCAATTTTACACCTGTTCAATTCCCCTGCAGGACAACGCCCACACACCAGGTTAGCCT
TTAAGCCTGCCCAGAAGACTCCCGCCCATCTTCTAGGTCGACATTGATTATTGACTAGTTATTAATAGTA
ATCAATTACGGGGTCATTAGTTCATAGCCCATATATGGAGTTCCGCGTTACATAACTTACGGTAAATGGC
CCGCCTGGCTGACCGCCCAACGACCCCCGCCCATTGACGTCAATAATGACGTATGTTCCCATAGTAACGC
CAATAGGGACTTTCCATTGACGTCAATGGGTGGAGTATTTACGGTAAACTGCCCACTTGGCAGTACATCA
AGTGTATCATATGCCAAGTACGCCCCCTATTGACGTCAATGACGGTAAATGGCCCGCCTGGCATTATGCC
CAGTACATGACCTTATGGGACTTTCCTACTTGGCAGTACATCTACGTATTAGTCATCGCTATTACCATGG
TCGAGGTGAGCCCCACGTTCTGCTTCACTCTCCCCATCTCCCCCCCCTCCCCACCCCCAATTTTGTATTT
ATTTATTTTTTAATTATTTTGTGCAGCGATGGGGGCGGGGGGGGGGGGGGGGCGCGCGCCRGGSGGGGSG
GGGSGGGGSGRGGGGSGGGGSGGGGSGAGGCGGAGAGGKGCGGCGGCAGCCAATCAGAGCGGCGCGCTCC
GAAAGTTTCCTTTTATGGCGAGGCGGCGGCGGCGGCGGCCCTATAAAAAGCGAAGCGCGCGGCGGGCGGG
AGTCGCTGCGCGCTGCCTTCGCCCCGTGCCCCGCTCCGCCGCCGCCTCGCGCCGCCCGCCCCGGCTCTGA
CTGACCGCGTTACTCCCACAGGTGAGCGGGCGGGACGGCCCTTCTCCTCCGGGCTGTAATTAGCGCTTGG
TTTAATGACGGCTTGTTTCTTTTCTGTGGCTGCGTGAAAGCCTTGAGGGGCTCCGGGAGGGCCCTTTGTG
CGGGGGGAGCGGCTCGGGGGGTGCGTGCGTGTGTGTGTGCGTGGGGAGCGCCGCGTGCGGCTCCGCGCTG
CCCGGCGGCTGTGAGCGCTGCGGGCGCGGCGCGGGGCTTTGTGCGCTCCGCAGTGTGCGCGAGGGGAGCG
CGGCCGGGGGCGGTGCCCCGCGGTGCGGGGGGGGCTGCGAGGGGAACAAAGGCTGCGTGCGGGGTGTGTG
CGTGGGGGGGTGAGCAGGGGGTGTGGGCGCGTCGGTCGGGCTGCAACCCCCCCTGCACCCCCCTCCCCGA
GTTGCTGAGCACGGCCCGGCTTCGGGTGCGGGGCTCCGTACGGGGCGTGGCGCGGGGCTCGCCGTGCCGG
GCGGGGGGTGGCGGCAGGTGGGGGTGCCGGGCGGGGCGGGGCCGCCTCGGGCCGGGGAGGGCTCGGGGGA
GGGGCGCGGCGGCCCCCGGAGCGCCGGCGGCTGTCGAGGCGCGGCGAGCCGCAGCCATTGCCTTTTATGG
TAATCGTGCGAGAGGGCGCAGGGACTTCCTTTGTCCCAAATCTGTGCGGAGCCGAAATCTGGGAGGCGCC
GCCGCACCCCCTCTAGCGGGCGCGGGGCGAAGCGGTGCGGCGCCGGCAGGAAGGAAATGGGCGGGGAGGG
CCTTCGTGCGTCGCCGCGCCGCCGTCCCCTTCTCCCTCTCCAGCCTCGGGGCTGTCCGCGGGGGGACGGC
TGCCTTCGGGGGGGACGGGGCAGGGCGGGGTTCGGCTTCTGGCGTGTGACCGGCGGCTCTAGAGCCTCTG
CTAACCATGTTCATGCCTTCTTCTTTTTCCTACAGCTCCTGGGCAACGTGCTGGTTATTGTGCTGTCTCA
TCATTTTGGCAAAGAATTCATAACTTCGTATAGCATACATTATACGAAGTTATAGTTGACAATTAATCAT
CGGCATAGTATATCGGCATAGTATAATACGACAAGGTGAGGAACTAAACCATGGGATCGGCCATTGAACA
AGATGGATTGCACGCAGGTTCTCCGGCCGCTTGGGTGGAGAGGCTATTCGGCTATGACTGGGCACAACAG
ACAATCGGCTGCTCTGATGCCGCCGTGTTCCGGCTGTCAGCGCAGGGGCGCCCGGTTCTTTTTGTCAAGA
CCGACCTGTCCGGTGCCCTGAATGAACTGCAGGACGAGGCAGCGCGGCTATCGTGGCTGGCCACGACGGG
CGTTCCTTGCGCAGCTGTGCTCGACGTTGTCACTGAAGCGGGAAGGGACTGGCTGCTATTGGGCGAAGTG
CCGGGGCAGGATCTCCTGTCATCTCACCTTGCTCCTGCCGAGAAAGTATCCATCATGGCTGATGCAATGC
GGCGGCTGCATACGCTTGATCCGGCTACCTGCCCATTCGACCACCAAGCGAAACATCGCATCGAGCGAGC
ACGTACTCGGATGGAAGCCGGTCTTGTCGATCAGGATGATCTGGACGAAGAGCATCAGGGGCTCGCGCCA
GCCGAACTGTTCGCCAGGCTCAAGGCGCGCATGCCCGACGGCGATGATCTCGTCGTGACCCATGGCGATG
CCTGCTTGCCGAATATCATGGTGGAAAATGGCCGCTTTTCTGGATTCATCGACTGTGGCCGGCTGGGTGT
GGCGGACCGCTATCAGGACATAGCGTTGGCTACCCGTGATATTGCTGAAGAGCTTGGCGGCGAATGGGCT
GACCGCTTCCTCGTGCTTTACGGTATCGCCGCTCCCGATTCGCAGCGCATCGCCTTCTATCGCCTTCTTG
ACGAGTTCTTCTGAGGGGATCAATTCGCTAGCAGATCTCCCTCACTAAAGGGAACAAAAGCTGGAGCTCC
ACCGCGGTGGCGGCCGCTCTAGAGCTCGCTGATCAGCCTCGACTGTGCCTTCTAGTTGCCAGCCATCTGT
TGTTTGCCCCTCCCCCGTGCCTTCCTTGACCCTGGAAGGTGCCACTCCCACTGTCCTTTCCTAATAAAAT
GAGGAAATTGCATCGCATTGTCTGAGTAGGTGTCATTCTATTCTGGGGGGTGGGGTGGGGCAGGACAGCA
AGGGGGAGGATTGGGAAGACAATAGCAGGCATGCTGGGGATGCGGTGGGCTCTATGGCTTCTGAGGCGGA
AAGAACCAGCTGGGGCTCGACTAGAGCTTGCGGAACCCTTAGCTAGAATCATAATCAGCCATACCACATT
TGTAGAGGTTTTACTTGCTTTAAAAAACCTCCCACACCTCCCCCTGAACCTGAAACATAAAATGAATGCA
ATTGTTGTTGTTAACTTGTTTATTGCAGCTTATAATGGTTACAAATAAAGCAATAGCATCACAAATTTCA
CAAATAAAGCATTTTTTTCACTGCATTCTAGTTGTGGTTTGTCCAAACTCATCAATGTATCTTAACTAGA
ATCATAATCAGCCATACCACATTTGTAGAGGTTTTACTTGCTTTAAAAAACCTCCCACACCTCCCCCTGA
ACCTGAAACATAAAATGAATGCAATTGTTGTTGTTAACTTGTTTATTGCAGCTTATAATGGTTACAAATA
AAGCAATAGCATCACAAATTTCACAAATAAAGCATTTTTTTCACTGCATTCTAGTTGTGGTTTGTCCAAA
CTCATCAATGTATCTTAACTAGAATCATAATCAGCCATACCACATTTGTAGAGGTTTTACTTGCTTTAAA
AAACCTCCCACACCTCCCCCTGAACCTGAAACATAAAATGAATGCAATTGTTGTTGTTAACTTGTTTATT
GCAGCTTATAATGGTTACAAATAAAGCAATAGCATCACAAATTTCACAAATAAAGCATTTTTTTCACTGC
ATTCTAGTTGTGGTTTGTCCAAACTCATCAATGTATCTTAACTAGATAACTTCGTATAGCATACATTATA
CGAAGTTATAGGCGCGCCCATGTTAATTAAGATCGGATCCATAATGGCATTCACCGCGTGCCTTAATTCG
AATGGCATTCACCGCGTGCCTTAAACGCGTTGGCATTCACCGCGTGCCTTAAATGCATTGGCATTCACCG
CGTGCCTTAACAGATCCACTAGAGCGGCCGCCTAGAGCTCGCTATCAGCCTCGACTGTGCCTTCTAGTTG
CCAGCCATCTGTTGTTTGCCCCTCCCCCGTGCCTTCCTTGACCCTGGAAGGTGCCACTCCCACTGTCCTT
TCCTAATAAAATGAGGAAATTGCATCGCATTGTCTGAGTAGGTGTCATTCTATTCTGGGGGGTGGGGTGG
GGCAGGACAGCAAGGGGGAGGATTGGGAAGACAATAGCAGGCATGCTGGGGATGCGGTGGGCTCTATGGC
TTCTGAGGCGGAAAGAACCAGCTGGGGCTCGACTAGAGCTTGCGGAACCCTTAAGCTTAAAGACTGGAGT
TGCAGATCACGAGGGAAGAGGGGGAAGGGATTCTCCCAGGCCCAGGGCGGTCCTCAGAAGCCAGGAGGCA
GCAGAGAACTCCCAGAAAGGTATTGCAACACTCCCCTCCCCCCTCCGGAGAAGGGTGCGGCCTTCTCCCC
GCCTACTCCACTGCAGCTCCCTTACTGATAACAACTCAGAGCGACTTTGGGAGAGCAAGTGCTCGAGGGG
GGGCCCGGTACCCAATTCGCCCTATAGTGAGTCGTATTACAATTCACTGGCCGTCGTTTTACAACGTCGT
GACTGGGAAAACCCTGGCGTTACCCAACTTAATCGCCTTGCAGCACATCCCCCTTTCGCCAGCTGGCGTA
ATAGCGAAGAGGCCCGCACCGATCGCCCTTCCCAACAGTTGCGCAGCCTGAATGGCGAATGGCAAATTGT
AAGCGTTAATATTTTGTTAAAATTCGCGTTAAATTTTTGTTAAATCAGCTCATTTTTTAACCAATAGGCC
GAAATCGGCAAAATCCCTTATAAATCAAAAGAATAGACCGAGATAGGGT
[37 nt withheld, positions 7190-7226]
AAAGAACGTGGACTCCAACGTCAAAGG
[49 nt withheld, positions 7254-7302]
T
[91 nt withheld, positions 7304-7394]
G
[124 nt withheld, positions 7396-7519]
CAG
